>Addgene plasmid #230342 | AiP14979 - pAAV-AiE1389h-minBG-SYFP2-P2A-3XFLAG-10aa-H2B-WPRE3-BGHpA (Alias: CN4979) | addgene full sequence | sequence record 470753 | Addgene NGS Result
ATTGTGTGCTGATATGATGCGGTATTTTCTCCTTACGCATCTGTGCGGTATTTCACACCGCATA
[95 nt withheld, positions 65-159]
T
[46 nt withheld, positions 161-206]
C
[141 nt withheld, positions 208-348]
CCTTTGACGTTGGAGTCCACGTTCTTT
[37 nt withheld, positions 376-412]
ACTCTATCTCGGGCTATTCTTTTGATTTATAAGGGATTTTGCCGATTTCGGTCTATTGGTTAAAAAATGA
GCTGATTTAACAAAAATTTAACGCGAATTTTAACAAAATATTAACGTTTACAATTTTATGGTGCACTCTC
AGTACAATCTGCTCTGATGCCGCATAGTTAAGCCAGCCCCGACACCCGCCAACACCCGCTGACGCGCCCT
GACGGGCTTGTCTGCTCCCGGCATCCGCTTACAGACAAGCTGTGACCGTCTCCGGGAGCTGCATGTGTCA
GAGGTTTTCACCGTCATCACCGAAACGCGCGAGACGAAAGGGCCTCGTGATACGCCTATTTTTATAGGTT
AATGTCATGATAATAATGGTTTCTTAGACGTCAGGTGGCACTTTTCGGGGAAATGTGCGCGGAACCCCTA
TTTGTTTATTTTTCTAAATACATTCAAATATGTATCCGCTCATGAGACAATAACCCTGATAAATGCTTCA
ATAATATTGAAAAAGGAAGAGTATGAGTATTCAACATTTCCGTGTCGCCCTTATTCCCTTTTTTGCGGCA
TTTTGCCTTCCTGTTTTTGCTCACCCAGAAACGCTGGTGAAAGTAAAAGATGCTGAAGATCAGTTGGGTG
CACGAGTGGGTTACATCGAACTGGATCTCAACAGCGGTAAGATCCTTGAGAGTTTTCGCCCCGAAGAACG
TTTTCCAATGATGAGCACTTTTAAAGTTCTGCTATGTGGCGCGGTATTATCCCGTATTGACGCCGGGCAA
GAGCAACTCGGTCGCCGCATACACTATTCTCAGAATGACTTGGTTGAGTACTCACCAGTCACAGAAAAGC
ATCTTACGGATGGCATGACAGTAAGAGAATTATGCAGTGCTGCCATAACCATGAGTGATAACACTGCGGC
CAACTTACTTCTGACAACGATCGGAGGACCGAAGGAGCTAACCGCTTTTTTGCACAACATGGGGGATCAT
GTAACTCGCCTTGATCGTTGGGAACCGGAGCTGAATGAAGCCATACCAAACGACGAGCGTGACACCACGA
TGCCTGTAGCAATGGCAACAACGTTGCGCAAACTATTAACTGGCGAACTACTTACTCTAGCTTCCCGGCA
ACAATTAATAGACTGGATGGAGGCGGATAAAGTTGCAGGACCACTTCTGCGCTCGGCCCTTCCGGCTGGC
TGGTTTATTGCTGATAAATCTGGAGCCGGTGAGCGTGGGTCTCGCGGTATCATTGCAGCACTGGGGCCAG
ATGGTAAGCCCTCCCGTATCGTAGTTATCTACACGACGGGGAGTCAGGCAACTATGGATGAACGAAATAG
ACAGATCGCTGAGATAGGTGCCTCACTGATTAAGCATTGGTAACTGTCAGACCAAGTTTACTCATATATA
CTTTAGATTGATTTAAAACTTCATTTTTAATTTAAAAGGATCTAGGTGAAGATCCTTTTTGATAATCTCA
TGACCAAAATCCCTTAACGTGAGTTTTCGTTCCACTGAGCGTCAGACCCCGTAGAAAAGATCAAAGGATC
TTCTTGAGATCCTTTTTTTCTGCGCGTAATCTGCTGCTTGCAAACAAAAAAACCACCGCTACCAGCGGTG
GTTTGTTTGCCGGATCAAGAGCTACCAACTCTTTTTCCGAAGGTAACTGGCTTCAGCAGAGCGCAGATAC
CAAATACTGTTCTTCTAGTGTAGCCGTAGTTAGGCCACCACTTCAAGAACTCTGTAGCACCGCCTACATA
CCTCGCTCTGCTAATCCTGTTACCAGTGGCTGCTGCCAGTGGCGATAAGTCGTGTCTTACCGGGTTGGAC
TCAAGACGATAGTTACCGGATAAGGCGCAGCGGTCGGGCTGAACGGGGGGTTCGTGCACACAGCCCAGCT
TGGAGCGAACGACCTACACCGAACTGAGATACCTACAGCGTGAGCTATGAGAAAGCGCCACGCTTCCCGA
AGGGAGAAAGGCGGACAGGTATCCGGTAAGCGGCAGGGTCGGAACAGGAGAGCGCACGAGGGAGCTTCCA
GGGGGAAACGCCTGGTATCTTTATAGTCCTGTCGGGTTTCGCCACCTCTGACTTGAGCGTCGATTTTTGT
GATGCTCGTCAGGGGGGCGGAGCCTATGGAAAAACGCCAGCAACGCGGCCTTTTTACGGTTCCTGGCCTT
TTGCTGGCCTTTTGCTCATATCAGCACACAATTGCCCATTATACGCGCGTATAATGGACTATTGTGTGCT
GATAACATGTCCTGCAGGCAGCTGCGCGCTCGCTCGCTCACTGAGGCCGCCCGGGCGTCGGGCGACCTTT
GGTCGCCCGGCCTCAGTGAGCGAGCGAGCGCGCAGAGAGGGAGTGGCCAACTCCATCACTAGGGGTTCCT
GCGGCCGCACGCGTCATCCTCTCCTCTTGCCTTGCCTAGGCCATGGCAGTAGTTTTCTCCATCATCTCAC
TCCCACAGCCTACCCTTCTGCAGTTCTCTTCACACTGTTGCTACTCAACTCTTCTAAAAGCAGAATATGA
TCATCTTAATGCTTTGCTTGAAACACAATGAGCTGTTCTTAGCTACAGAGTAAAATCCAAACTCTAGCAT
CTGGCTCCAGTTCACTATTGCATTTCCATTTTAGGGAACTGCGAAGCTTCTCAAGCATCAAATTTCACAT
GAATGAAGGGGAGTAGGATCTTGTTAAAATGCAAATCCTGGATCTGGCTGAGCTCGGGCTGGGCATAAAA
GTCAGGGCAGAGCCATCTATTGCTTACATTTGCTTCTGGGATCCAGATCTTTCGAAGCTAGCGCTACCGG
TCGCCACCATGGTCTCCAAGGGCGAGGAGCTGTTCACCGGGGTGGTGCCCATCCTGGTCGAGCTGGACGG
CGATGTCAACGGCCACAAGTTCAGCGTGTCCGGCGAGGGCGAGGGCGATGCCACCTACGGCAAGCTGACC
CTGAAGCTGATCTGCACCACCGGCAAGCTGCCCGTGCCCTGGCCCACCCTCGTGACCACCCTGGGCTACG
GCGTGCAGTGCTTCGCCCGCTACCCCGACCACATGAAGCAGCACGACTTCTTCAAGTCCGCCATGCCCGA
AGGCTACGTCCAGGAGCGCACCATCTTCTTCAAAGACGACGGCAACTACAAGACCCGCGCCGAGGTGAAG
TTCGAGGGCGACACCCTGGTGAACCGCATCGAGCTGAAGGGCATCGACTTCAAGGAGGACGGCAACATCC
TGGGGCACAAGCTGGAGTACAACTACAACAGCCACAACGTCTATATCACCGCCGACAAGCAGAAGAACGG
CATCAAGGCCAACTTCAAGATCCGCCACAACATCGAGGACGGCGGCGTGCAGCTCGCCGACCACTACCAG
CAGAACACCCCCATCGGCGACGGCCCCGTGCTGCTGCCCGACAACCACTACCTGAGCTACCAGTCCAAGC
TGAGCAAAGACCCCAACGAGAAGCGCGATCACATGGTCCTGCTGGAGTTCGTGACCGCCGCCGGGATCAC
TCTCGGCATGGACGAGCTGTACAAGGGCTCTGGTGCTACCAACTTCTCACTGTTGAAACAGGCAGGGGAT
GTAGAGGAGAATCCAGGGCCTGGTGCTAGTGGAGACTACAAAGACCATGACGGAGATTATAAAGATCATG
ACATCGATTACAAGGATGACGATGACAAGTCCGGACTCAGATCTGGAGGCTCCGGAGGCCCAGAGCCAGC
GAAGTCTGCTCCCGCCCCGAAAAAGGGCTCCAAGAAGGCGGTGACTAAGGCGCAGAAGAAAGGCGGCAAG
AAGCGCAAGCGCAGCCGCAAGGAGAGCTATTCCATCTATGTGTATAAGGTTCTGAAGCAGGTCCACCCTG
ACACCGGCATTTCGTCCAAGGCCATGGGCATCATGAACTCGTTTGTGAACGACATTTTCGAGCGCATCGC
AGGTGAGGCTTCCCGCCTGGCGCATTACAACAAGCGCTCGACCATCACCTCCAGGGAGATCCAGACGGCC
GTGCGCCTGCTGCTGCCTGGGGAGTTGGCCAAGCACGCCGTGTCCGAGGGTACTAAGGCCATCACCAAGT
ACACCAGCGCTAAGTAATGAGGCGCGCCGCGGCCGCGAATTCGATATCATAATCAACCTCTGGATTACAA
AATTTGTGAAAGATTGACTGGTATTCTTAACTATGTTGCTCCTTTTACGCTATGTGGATACGCTGCTTTA
ATGCCTTTGTATCATGCTATTGCTTCCCGTATGGCTTTCATTTTCTCCTCCTTGTATAAATCCTGGTTAG
TTCTTGCCACGGCGGAACTCATCGCCGCCTGCCTTGCCCGCTGCTGGACAGGGGCTCGGCTGTTGGGCAC
TGACAATTCCGTGGCTCGAGAGATCTTCGACTGTGCCTTCTAGTTGCCAGCCATCTGTTGTTTGCCCCTC
CCCCGTGCCTTCCTTGACCCTGGAAGGTGCCACTCCCACTGTCCTTTCCTAATAAAATGAGGAAATTGCA
TCGCATTGTCTGAGTAGGTGTCATTCTATTCTGGGGGGTGGGGTGGGGCAGGACAGCAAGGGGGAGGATT
GGGAAGACAATAGCAGGCATGAGATCTCACGTGCGGACCGAGCGGCCGCAGGAACCCCTAGTGATGGAGT
TGGCCACTCCCTCTCTGCGCGCTCGCTCGCTCACTGAGGCCGGGCGACCAAAGGTCGCCCGACGCCCGGG
CTTTGCCCGGGCGGCCTCAGTGAGCGAGCGAGCGCGCAGCTGCCTGCAGGGGCGCCTATCAGCACACAAT
TGCCCATTATACGCGCGTATAATGGACT
Features (pLannotate 1.2.2; 20 found; start..end, strand, type, name):
     15..64      -  misc_feature   bom (fragment): basis of mobility region from pBR322
     83..538     +  rep_origin     f1 ori (sequence partly withheld): f1 bacteriophage origin of replication; arrow indicates direction of (+) strand synthesis
    539..588     -  misc_feature   bom (fragment): basis of mobility region from pBR322
    690..725     -  CDS            rop (fragment): Rop protein, which maintains plasmids at low copy number; rop
    820..924     +  promoter       AmpR promoter: bla
    925..1785    +  CDS            AmpR: β-lactamase; bla; confers resistance to ampicillin, carbenicillin, and related antibiotics
   1956..2544    +  rep_origin     ori: high-copy-number ColE1/pMB1/pBR322/pUC origin of replication
   2601..2628    +  misc_feature   telR: telR; telomeric sequence from coliphage N15
   2629..2656    +  misc_feature   telL: telL; telomeric sequence from coliphage N15
   2674..2701    +  repeat_region  AAV2 ITR (fragment): inverted terminal repeat of adeno-associated virus serotype 2 inverted
   2730..2757    +  repeat_region  AAV2 ITR (fragment): inverted terminal repeat of adeno-associated virus serotype 2 inverted
   3221..3937    +  CDS            SYFP2: SYFP2 is a basic (constitutively fluorescent) yellow fluorescent protein published in 2006, derived from Aequorea victoria. It is reported to be a very rapidly-maturing monomer with moderate acid sensitivity.
   4016..4081    +  CDS            3xFLAG: three tandem FLAG® epitope tags, followed by an enterokinase cleavage site
   4112..4489    +  CDS            H2B: human histone H2B; HIST1H2BJ
   4523..4680    +  misc_feature   WPRE (fragment): woodchuck hepatitis virus posttranscriptional regulatory element
   4686..4766    +  misc_feature   WPRE (fragment): woodchuck hepatitis virus posttranscriptional regulatory element
   4783..4894    +  polyA_signal   bGH poly(A) signal: bovine growth hormone polyadenylation signal
   5012..5152    +  repeat_region  AAV2 ITR: inverted terminal repeat of adeno-associated virus serotype 2 inverted
   5159..5186    +  misc_feature   telR: telR; telomeric sequence from coliphage N15
   5187..14      +  misc_feature   telL (across the origin): telL; telomeric sequence from coliphage N15
