[The description below was written by a language model from this plasmid's Addgene catalogue record and pLannotate feature annotations shown in this document.]
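Description:
AiP14979 (alias CN4979) is an AAV transfer plasmid built on a pAAV2 backbone and intended for packaging a recombinant AAV genome that reports enhancer activity in the brain. In bacteria it is carried by a high-copy ColE1/pUC-type origin and selected with ampicillin through the bla gene and its promoter. An f1 phage origin is also annotated, along with small remnants of pBR322 bom and rop. The expression cassette is flanked by AAV2 inverted terminal repeats, which direct replication and encapsidation of the intervening DNA. The annotation tool found the downstream ITR intact but only short fragments of the upstream one, a common outcome for these structured repeats. Short N15 phage telomere motifs (telR/telL) are called just outside each ITR.

Within the ITRs, the enhancer AiE1389h sits upstream of a minimal beta-globin promoter (minBG). Neither element is annotated in the feature table, but they presumably occupy the unannotated stretch between the upstream ITR and the first coding sequence. A minimal promoter has little activity on its own, so expression depends on the enhancer, which the record describes as designed to drive expression in specific populations of brain cells without naming them. The transcript encodes the yellow fluorescent protein SYFP2, a P2A self-cleaving peptide, and then human histone H2B carrying an N-terminal 3xFLAG tag joined by a 10-amino-acid linker. One mRNA should therefore yield a free fluorophore that fills the cell and a chromatin-bound epitope tag that marks nuclei, which would suit antibody detection or nuclear isolation. A shortened WPRE (WPRE3) boosts transcript expression, and a bovine growth hormone polyadenylation signal terminates the message. The plasmid belongs to a suite of enhancer AAVs for genetic access to cortical cell types.
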