Addgene plasmid #230342: AiP14979 - pAAV-AiE1389h-minBG-SYFP2-P2A-3XFLAG-10aa-H2B-WPRE3-BGHpA (Alias: CN4979)
Purpose: AiE1389h is an enhancer sequence, designed to drive AAV-mediated transgene expression in specific populations of brain cells
Depositing lab: Allen Institute for Brain Science & Boaz Levi. Depositing organization: Allen Institute. Publication: A suite of enhancer AAVs and transgenic mouse lines for genetic access to cortical cell types. Ben-Simon Y, Hooper M, Narayan S, Daigle TL, Dwivedi D, Way SW, Oster A, Stafford DA, Mich JK, Taormina MJ, Martinez RA, Opitz-Araya X, Roth JR, Alexander JR, Allen S, Amster A, Arbuckle J, Ayala A, Baker PM, Bakken TE, Barcelli T, Barta S, Bendrick J, Bertagnolli D, Bielstein C, Bishwakarma P, Bowlus J, Boyer G, Brouner K, Casian B, Casper T, Chakka AB, Chakrabarty R, Chance RK, Chavan S, Clark M, Colbert K, Collman F, Daniel S, Departee M, DiValentin P, Donadio N, Dotson N, Egdorf T, Fliss T, Gabitto M, Garcia J, Gary A, Gasperini M, Gloe J, Goldy J, Gore BB, Graybuck L, Greisman N, Haeseleer F, Halterman C, Haradon Z, Hastings SD, Helback O, Ho W, Hockemeyer D, Huang C, Huff S, Hunker A, Johansen N, Jones D, Juneau Z, Kalmbach B, Kannan M, Khem S, Kussick E, Kutsal R, Larsen R, Lee C, Lee AY, Leibly M, Lenz GH, Li S, Liang E, Lusk N, Madigan Z, Malloy J, Malone J, McCue R, Melchor J, Mollenkopf T, Moosman S, Morin E, Newman D, Ng L, Ngo K, Omstead V, Otto S, Oyama A, Pena N, Pham T, Phillips E, Pom CA, Potekhina L, Ransford S, Ray PL, Rette D, Reynoldson C, Rimorin C, Rocha D, Ruiz A, Sanchez REA, Sawyer L, Sedeno-Cortes A, Sevigny JP, Shapovalova N, Shepard N, Shulga L, Sigler AR, Siverts L, Soliman S, Somasundaram S, Staats B, Stewart K, Szelenyi E, Tieu M, Trader C, Tran A, van Velthoven CTJ, Walker M, Wang Y, Weed N, Wirthlin M, Wood T, Wynalda B, Yao Z, Zhou T, Ariza J, Dee N, Reding M, Ronellenfitch K, Mufti S, Sunkin SM, Smith KA, Esposito L, Waters J, Thyagarajan B, Yao S, Lein ES, Zeng H, Levi BP, Ngai J, Ting JT, Tasic B. Cell. 2025 May 16:S0092-8674(25)00513-6. doi: 10.1016/j.cell.2025.05.002. PubMed 40403729.
Backbone
  Vector backbone: pAAV2
  Vector type: AAV
Growth in bacteria
  Bacterial resistance: Ampicillin, 100 μg/mL
  Growth temperature: 37°C
  Growth strain: NEB Stable
  Copy number: High Copy
Gene/Insert
  Gene/Insert name: SYFP2-P2A-3XFLAG-10aa-H2B
  Species: Synthetic
  Promoter: minBG
  Cloning method: Gibson Cloning
Terms and licenses: Academic/Nonprofit Terms; Industry Terms: Not Available to Industry
How to cite: AiP14979 - pAAV-AiE1389h-minBG-SYFP2-P2A-3XFLAG-10aa-H2B-WPRE3-BGHpA (Alias: CN4979) was a gift from Allen Institute for Brain Science & Boaz Levi (Addgene plasmid # 230342 ; http://n2t.net/addgene:230342 ; RRID:Addgene_230342)
